>Addgene plasmid #169648 | pTS2351_Tier3(SB)-Zeo | addgene full sequence | sequence record 366198 | Addgene NGS Result
CCAATGCTTAATCAGTGAGGCACCTATCTCAGCGATCTGTCTATTTCGTTCATCCATAGTTGCCTGACTC
CCCGTCGTGTAGATAACTACGATACGGGAGGGCTTACCATCTGGCCCCAGTGCTGCAATGATACCGCGGC
TCCCACGCTCACCGGCTCCAGATTTATCAGCAATAAACCAGCCAGCCGGAAGGGCCGAGCGCAGAAGTGG
TCCTGCAACTTTATCCGCCTCCATCCAGTCTATTAATTGTTGCCGGGAAGCTAGAGTAAGTAGTTCGCCA
GTTAATAGTTTGCGCAACGTTGTTGCCATTGCTACAGGCATCGTGGTGTCACGCTCGTCGTTTGGTATGG
CTTCATTCAGCTCCGGTTCCCAACGATCAAGGCGAGTTACATGATCCCCCATGTTGTGCAAAAAAGCGGT
TAGCTCCTTCGGTCCTCCGATCGTTGTCAGAAGTAAGTTGGCCGCAGTGTTATCACTCATGGTTATGGCA
GCACTGCATAATTCTCTTACTGTCATGCCATCCGTAAGATGCTTTTCTGTGACTGGTGAGTACTCAACCA
AGTCATTCTGAGAATAGTGTATGCGGCGACCGAGTTGCTCTTGCCCGGCGTCAATACGGGATAATACCGC
GCCACATAGCAGAACTTTAAAAGTGCTCATCATTGGAAAACGTTCTTCGGGGCGAAAACTCTCAAGGATC
TTACCGCTGTTGAGATCCAGTTCGATGTAACCCACTCGTGCACCCAACTGATCTTCAGCATCTTTTACTT
TCACCAGCGTTTCTGGGTGAGCAAAAACAGGAAGGCAAAATGCCGCAAAAAAGGGAATAAGGGCGACACG
GAAATGTTGAATACTCATACTCTTCCTTTTTCAATATTATTGAAGCATTTATCAGGGTTATTGTCTCATG
AGCGGATACATATTTGAATGTATTTAGAAAAATAAACAAATAGGGGTTCCGCGCACATTTCCCCGAAAAG
TGCCACCTGACGTCTAAGAAACCAAGATCAGCGGCCGCTACAGTTGAAGTCGGAAGTTTACATACAGTTA
AGTTGGAGTCATTAAAACTCGTTTTTCAACTACTCCACAAATTTCTTGTTAACAAACAATAGTTTTGGCA
AGTCAGTTAGGACATCTACTTTGTGCATGACACAAGTCATTTTTCCAACAATTGTTTACAGACAGATTAT
TTCACTTATAATTCACTGTATCACAATTCCAGTGGGTCAGAAGTTTACATACACTAAGTTCGACTCCTCT
GCAGAATGCGGCGATGTTTCGGTAAGGGGTCCGCTATCTAGTCTTAAGAGATCTACGCGTGGTACCCTCG
AGGAGCTCTTCGAAGCGGAATTCACCATGACTAGTGCTAGCGGATCCACCGGTGTCTAGAAAGCTTTGAG
GCCGGCCTGCAGGCCCGCTGATCAGCCTCGACTGTGCCTTCTAGTTGCCAGCCATCTGTTGTTTGCCCCT
CCCCCGTGCCTTCCTTGACCCTGGAAGGTGCCACTCCCACTGTCCTTTCCTAATAAAATGAGGAAATTGC
ATCGCATTGTCTGAGTAGGTGTCATTCTATTCTGGGGGGTGGGGTGGGGCAGGACAGCAAGGGGGAGGAT
TGGGAAGACAATAGCAGGCATGCTGGGGATGCGGTGGGCTCTATGGTAGCTTAGGAGGCGGAAAGAACCA
GCGCGGGAGACCGTCAGTTGGTCTCCAGCTATACAGGTGCACCGCTTTATAATAAAACTGATACAGAGAA
CGTTATCATGTGTGTTGGTTTTTTTTGTGTGTGCGGTTTAAGGGAGCCTCGGTCATAGCTGTTTCCTGTG
TAAAACGACGGCCAGCGCGTGGTACCCTCGAGCGTGACCCTGTCTCACAAAATAAAGTAAGCCCGGACTG
AGTGCGGAAAGGCGGGCCTGGCGGGTCTGGACTCCCCATGCGGGCCACCAGAGGCCCTGCAGCCTTCAGT
CGCTTGAAGGGGTAATGGCGCTTCCACTCACAAACATGGCGGACAGAGCGTGTGAACGAGATGAACAGCC
CCTCAAAAATATGGCCGCCGAGGCTGGACGGCCGTGCCCCAGCAGCACCGCCTCCGCGCCCCACGTGATC
TCTCGCCGGGCACAGCGCTGACCGCGGAGGTCCAACCGGAAGAATGTCCGGATTGGACATTCGGAAGAGG
GCCCGCCTTCCCTGGGGAATCTCTGCGCACGCGCAGAACGCTTCGACCAATGAAAACACAGGAAGCCGTC
CGCGCAACCGCGTTGCGTCACTTCTGCCGCCCCTGTTTCAAGGTATATAGCCGTAGACGGAACTTCGCCT
TTCTCTCGGCCTTAGCGCCATTTTTTTGGGTGAGTGTTTTTTGGTTCCTGCGTTGGGATTCCGTGTACAA
TCCATAGACATCTGACCTCGGCACTTAGCATCATCACAGCAAACTAACTGTAGCCTTTCTCTCTTTCCCT
GTAGAAACCTCTGCACCTAGGGAGCTCGAATTCACCATGACTAGTGGTGGTTCTGGTATGGCCAAGTTGA
CCAGTGCCGTTCCGGTGCTCACCGCGCGCGACGTCGCCGGAGCGGTCGAGTTCTGGACCGACCGGCTCGG
GTTCTCCCGGGACTTCGTGGAGGACGACTTCGCCGGTGTGGTCCGGGACGACGTGACCCTGTTCATCAGC
GCGGTCCAGGACCAGGTGGTGCCGGACAACACCCTGGCCTGGGTGTGGGTGCGCGGCCTGGACGAGCTGT
ACGCCGAGTGGTCGGAGGTCGTGTCCACGAACTTCCGGGACGCCTCCGGGCCGGCCATGACCGAGATCGG
CGAGCAGCCGTGGGGGCGGGAGTTCGCCCTGCGCGACCCGGCCGGCAACTGCGTGCACTTCGTGGCCGAG
GAGCAGGACGCTAGCGGATCCACCGGTGTCTAGAAAGCTCAGAAATTATGAGAGCGTTTAATAAAGTATT
GACTATGGTTGACAAAACGTGTGTTGGAGTTTTTTGTGTGCTTTGTCATCAACTGAGCCAGTAGGTCGAG
GGTGCCTAATGAGTGAGCTAACTCACATTAATTGCGTTGCGCTCACTGCCCGCTTTCCAGTCGGGAAACC
TGTCGTGCCAGCTGCTAGCTACTCGGGACCCCTTACCGAAACATCGCCGCATTCTGCAGAGGAGTCGAGT
GTATGTAAACTTCTGACCCACTGGGAATGTGATGAAAGAAATAAAAGCTGAAATGAATCATTCTCTCTAC
TATTATTCTGATATTTCACATTCTTAAAATAAAGTGGTGATCCTAACTGACCTAAGACAGGGAATTTTTA
CTAGGATTAAATGTCAGGAATTGTGAAAAAGTGAGTTTAAATGTATTTGGCTAAGGTGTATGTAAACTTC
CGACTTCAACTGTACCATGGACATGTGAGCAAAAGGCCAGCAAAAGGCCAGGAACCGTAAAAAGGCCGCG
TTGCTGGCGTTTTTCCATAGGCTCCGCCCCCCTGACGAGCATCACAAAAATCGACGCTCAAGTCAGAGGT
GGCGAAACCCGACAGGACTATAAAGATACCAGGCGTTTCCCCCTGGAAGCTCCCTCGTGCGCTCTCCTGT
TCCGACCCTGCCGCTTACCGGATACCTGTCCGCCTTTCTCCCTTCGGGAAGCGTGGCGCTTTCTCATAGC
TCACGCTGTAGGTATCTCAGTTCGGTGTAGGTCGTTCGCTCCAAGCTGGGCTGTGTGCACGAACCCCCCG
TTCAGCCCGACCGCTGCGCCTTATCCGGTAACTATCGTCTTGAGTCCAACCCGGTAAGACACGACTTATC
GCCACTGGCAGCAGCCACTGGTAACAGGATTAGCAGAGCGAGGTATGTAGGCGGTGCTACAGAGTTCTTG
AAGTGGTGGCCTAACTACGGCTACACTAGAAGAACAGTATTTGGTATCTGCGCTCTGCTGAAGCCAGTTA
CCTTCGGAAAAAGAGTTGGTAGCTCTTGATCCGGCAAACAAACCACCGCTGGTAGCGGTGGTTTTTTTGT
TTGCAAGCAGCAGATTACGCGCAGAAAAAAAGGATCTCAAGAAGATCCTTTGATCTTTTCTACGGGGATT
ATCAAAAAGGATCTTCACCTAGATCCTTTTAAATTAAAAATGAAGTTTTAAATCAATCTAAAGTATATAT
GAGTAAACTTGGTCTGACAGTTA
Features (pLannotate 1.2.2; 10 found; start..end, strand, type, name):
    859..963     -  promoter       AmpR promoter: bla
   1432..1656    +  polyA_signal   bGH poly(A) signal: bovine growth hormone polyadenylation signal
   1665..1682    +  promoter       SV40 promoter (fragment): SV40 enhancer and early promoter
   1758..1779    +  polyA_signal   poly(A) signal (fragment): synthetic polyadenylation signal
   1819..1835    -  CDS            lacZα (fragment): LacZα fragment of β-galactosidase; lacZ fragment
   2508..2879    +  CDS            ble: BLE_STRHI - Experimental evidence at protein level: Swiss-Prot protein existence level 1. Binding protein with a strong affinity to the bleomycin family of antibiotics. From Streptoalloteichus hindustanus.
   3019..3040    -  protein_bind   CAP binding site: CAP binding activates transcription in the presence of cAMP. E. coli catabolite activator protein
   3053..3095    -  CDS            lacI (fragment): lac repressor; lacI; The lac repressor binds to the lac operator to inhibit transcription in E. coli. This inhibition can be relieved by adding lactose or isopropyl-β-D-thiogalactopyranoside (IPTG).
   3442..4030    -  rep_origin     ori: high-copy-number ColE1/pMB1/pBR322/pUC origin of replication
   4151..858     -  CDS            AmpR (across the origin): β-lactamase; bla; confers resistance to ampicillin, carbenicillin, and related antibiotics
