[The description below was written by a language model from this plasmid's Addgene catalogue record and pLannotate feature annotations shown in this document.]
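Description:
pTS2351_Tier3(SB)-Zeo is a Tier-3 vector from the VAMSyB modular plasmid architecture for mammalian synthetic biology. It is designed for stable genomic integration of multi-cassette constructs by Sleeping Beauty transposition. It is built on pTS1107, a pUC57-derived backbone, and the sequenced record is about 4.2 kb. In E. coli it is maintained at high copy through the ColE1/pUC-type origin and is selected with ampicillin through the bla gene and its native promoter. Short lacZα, lacI and CAP-site fragments in the annotation are remnants of the pUC-type backbone rather than functional elements.

According to the record, the transposon is laid out as 5'ITR-A1-pA::A2-pA::PRPBSA-ZeoR-pA-3'ITR. A1 and A2 are two assembly positions, each followed by its own polyadenylation signal, into which user-defined expression cassettes can be placed. The third position holds a fixed selection cassette in which the PRPBSA promoter drives the ble gene of Streptoalloteichus hindustanus. This gene encodes a bleomycin-binding protein that confers Zeocin resistance on mammalian cells. The feature table supports this layout, showing a bGH poly(A) signal, a fragment of a synthetic poly(A) signal and the ble coding sequence in the forward orientation. The automated annotation did not detect the Sleeping Beauty inverted terminal repeats, the PRPBSA promoter or the terminator after ZeoR, so these elements rest on the catalogue description alone.

In use, the loaded vector would be delivered together with a source of Sleeping Beauty transposase. The transposase excises the ITR-flanked segment and inserts it into the host genome, and Zeocin selection then enriches for stable cell lines carrying up to three cassettes in a single integration unit.
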