Addgene plasmid #169648: pTS2351_Tier3(SB)-Zeo
Purpose: Tier-3 vector for stable stable integration of up to three cassettes via sleeping beauty transposase including a ZeoR resistance gene (5'ITR-A1-pA::A2-pA::PRPBSA-ZeoR-pA-3'ITR)
Depositing lab: Martin Fussenegger. Depositing organization: ETH Zurich (Swiss Federal Institute of Technology). Publication: A versatile plasmid architecture for mammalian synthetic biology (VAMSyB). Haellman V, Strittmatter T, Bertschi A, Stucheli P, Fussenegger M. Metab Eng. 2021 Jul;66:41-50. doi: 10.1016/j.ymben.2021.04.003. Epub 2021 Apr 18. PubMed 33857582.
Backbone
  Vector backbone: pTS1107 (pUC57-based)
  Backbone size w/o insert (bp): 3105
  Vector type: Mammalian Expression
  Selectable markers: Zeocin
Growth in bacteria
  Bacterial resistance: Ampicillin, 100 μg/mL
  Growth temperature: 37°C
  Growth strain: DH5alpha
  Copy number: High Copy
Gene/Insert
  Gene/Insert name: PRPBSA-driven ZeoR expression (alt name: A1::A2::PRBSA-ZeoR)
  Species: Streptoalloteichus hindustanus
  Promoter: PRPBSA
  Cloning method: Restriction Enzyme; 5′ cloning site Unknown (unknown if destroyed)
  Sequencing primers: 5′ AmpStart; 3′ CTGGCACGACAGGTTTCCCGACTGG
Terms and licenses: Academic/Nonprofit Terms; Industry Terms: Not Available to Industry
How to cite: pTS2351_Tier3(SB)-Zeo was a gift from Martin Fussenegger (Addgene plasmid # 169648 ; http://n2t.net/addgene:169648 ; RRID:Addgene_169648)
